>Addgene plasmid #190882 | pUC18_BCR_GUSB_e6a2 | addgene full sequence | sequence record 414825 | Addgene NGS Result
AGCATGCATCTAGATGCATGCTCGAGCGGCCGCCAGTGTGATGGATATCTGCAGAATTCGGCTTGTAAAC
GGGCTGTTTTCCAAACATTGTGACTTGGCTACTGAGTGGGGATACCTGGTTTCATTGGCAATCTTCCAGT
ATCTCTCTCGCAAAAGGAACGCTGCACTTTTTGGTTGTCTCTGCCGAGTGAAGATCCCCTTTTTATTCCC
CAGCACTCTCGTCGGTGACTGTTCAGTCATGAAATCGGCAAAATTCCAAATGAGCTCTCCAACCACGTAT
TTTCTGCGTTTTTGATCCAGACCCAGATGGTACTGCTCTAGCAGACTTTTCTGGTACTCTTCAGTGAACA
TCAGAGGTGGATCCTGGTGAAACCCTGCAATCGTTTCTGCTCCATACTCGCTCTGAATAATGGGCTTCTG
ATACTTCTTATACCAGTTCTCAAACTGGGTGGCCAGCTGCAGCTGAATCAACTCCAGGTGCCCGTAGTCG
TGATACCAAGAGTAGTAGCTGTTCAAACAGATCACATCCACATACGGAGCCCCCTTGTCTGCTGCATAGT
TAGAGTTGCTCACAAAGGTCACAGGCCGGGAGGGGTCCAAGGATTTGGTGTGAGCGATCACCATCTTCAA
GTAGTAGCCAGCAGATTCTAGGTGGGACGCAGGCTCGTTGGCCACAGACCACATCACGACCGCGGGGTGG
TTCTTGTCCCTACGCACCACTTCTTCCATCACCTGCATGTGGTGATGCAGAGAAACGTTGTTGAAGAACT
GCGGCAGCGCCAGGCCCACGCCGGGACACTCATCGATGACCACAATCCCATAGCGGTCACACATCTGCAT
CACTTCCTCTGCATAGGGGTAGTGGCTGGTACGGAAAAAGCCGAATTCCAGCACACTGGCGGCCGTTACT
AGTGGATCCGAGCTCGGTACCGAGCTCGAATTCGGCTTGTCCACTCAGCCACTGGATTTAAGCAGAGTTC
AAATCTGTACTGCACCCTGGAGGTGGATTCCTTTGGGTATTTTGTGAATAAAGCAAAGACGCGCGTCTAC
AGGGACACAGCTGAGCCAAACTGGAACGAGGAATTTGAGATAGAGCTGGAGGGCTCCCAGACCCTGAGGA
TACTGTGCTATGAAAAGTGTTACAACAAGACGAAGATCCCCAAGGAGGACGGCGAGAGCACGGACAGACT
CATGGGGAAGGGCCAGGTCCAGCTGGACCCGCAGGCCCTGCAGGACAGAGACTGGCAGCGCACCGTCATC
GCCATGAATGGGATCGAAGTAAAGCTCTCGGTCAAGTTCAACAGCAGGGAGTTCAGCTTGAAGAGGATGC
CGTCCCGAAAACAGACAGGGGTCTTCGGAGTCAAGATTGCTGTGGTCACCAAGAGAGAGAGGTCCAAGGT
GCCCTACATCGTGCGCCAGTGCGTGGAGGAGATCGAGCGCCGAGGCATGGAGGAGGTGGGCATCTACCGC
GTGTCCGGTGTGGCCACGGACATCCAGGCACTGAAGGCAGCCTTCGACGTCAATAACAAGGATGTGTCGG
TGATGATGAGCGAGATGGACGTGAACGCCATCGCAGGCACGCTGAAGCTGTACTTCCGTGAGCTGCCCGA
GCCCCTCTTCACTGACGAGTTCTACCCCAACTTCGCAGAGGGCATCGCTCTTTCAGACCCGGTTGCAAAG
GAGAGCTGCATGCTCAACCTGCTGCTGTCCCTGCCGGAGGCCAACCTGCTCACCTTCCTTTTCCTTCTGG
ACCACCTGAAAAGGGTGGCAGAGAAGGAGGCAGTCAATAAGATGTCCCTGCACAACCTCGCCACGGTCTT
TGGCCCCACGCTGCTCCGGCCCTCCGAGAAGGAGAGCAAGCTCCCTGCCAACCCCAGCCAGCCTATCACC
ATGACTGACAGCTGGTCCTTGAAGCCGAATTCGTAATCATGTCATAGCTGTTTCCTGTGTGAAATTGTTA
TCCGCTCACAATTCCACACAACATACGAGCCGGAAGCATAAAGTGTAAAGCCTGGGGTGCCTAATGAGTG
AGCTAACTCACATTAATTGCGTTGCGCTCACTGCCCGCTTTCCAGTCGGGAAACCTGTCGTGCCAGCTGC
ATTAATGAATCGGCCAACGCGCGGGGAGAGGCGGTTTGCGTATTGGGCGCTCTTCCGCTTCCTCGCTCAC
TGACTCGCTGCGCTCGGTCGTTCGGCTGCGGCGAGCGGTATCAGCTCACTCAAAGGCGGTAATACGGTTA
TCCACAGAATCAGGGGATAACGCAGGAAAGAACATGTGAGCAAAAGGCCAGCAAAAGGCCAGGAACCGTA
AAAAGGCCGCGTTGCTGGCGTTTTTCCATAGGCTCCGCCCCCCTGACGAGCATCACAAAAATCGACGCTC
AAGTCAGAGGTGGCGAAACCCGACAGGACTATAAAGATACCAGGCGTTTCCCCCTGGAAGCTCCCTCGTG
CGCTCTCCTGTTCCGACCCTGCCGCTTACCGGATACCTGTCCGCCTTTCTCCCTTCGGGAAGCGTGGCGC
TTTCTCATAGCTCACGCTGTAGGTATCTCAGTTCGGTGTAGGTCGTTCGCTCCAAGCTGGGCTGTGTGCA
CGAACCCCCCGTTCAGCCCGACCGCTGCGCCTTATCCGGTAACTATCGTCTTGAGTCCAACCCGGTAAGA
CACGACTTATCGCCACTGGCAGCAGCCACTGGTAACAGGATTAGCAGAGCGAGGTATGTAGGCGGTGCTA
CAGAGTTCTTGAAGTGGTGGCCTAACTACGGCTACACTAGAAGAACAGTATTTGGTATCTGCGCTCTGCT
GAAGCCAGTTACCTTCGGAAAAAGAGTTGGTAGCTCTTGATCCGGCAAACAAACCACCGCTGGTAGCGGT
GGTTTTTTTGTTTGCAAGCAGCAGATTACGCGCAGAAAAAAAGGATCTCAAGAAGATCCTTTGATCTTTT
CTACGGGGTCTGACGCTCAGTGGAACGAAAACTCACGTTAAGGGATTTTGGTCATGAGATTATCAAAAAG
GATCTTCACCTAGATCCTTTTAAATTAAAAATGAAGTTTTAAATCAATCTAAAGTATATATGAGTAAACT
TGGTCTGACAGTTACCAATGCTTAATCAGTGAGGCACCTATCTCAGCGATCTGTCTATTTCGTTCATCCA
TAGTTGCCTGACTCCCCGTCGTGTAGATAACTACGATACGGGAGGGCTTACCATCTGGCCCCAGTGCTGC
AATGATACCGCGAGACCCACGCTCACCGGCTCCAGATTTATCAGCAATAAACCAGCCAGCCGGAAGGGCC
GAGCGCAGAAGTGGTCCTGCAACTTTATCCGCCTCCATCCAGTCTATTAATTGTTGCCGGGAAGCTAGAG
TAAGTAGTTCGCCAGTTAATAGTTTGCGCAACGTTGTTGCCATTGCTACAGGCATCGTGGTGTCACGCTC
GTCGTTTGGTATGGCTTCATTCAGCTCCGGTTCCCAACGATCAAGGCGAGTTACATGATCCCCCATGTTG
TGCAAAAAAGCGGTTAGCTCCTTCGGTCCTCCGATCGTTGTCAGAAGTAAGTTGGCCGCAGTGTTATCAC
TCATGGTTATGGCAGCACTGCATAATTCTCTTACTGTCATGCCATCCGTAAGATGCTTTTCTGTGACTGG
TGAGTACTCAACCAAGTCATTCTGAGAATAGTGTATGCGGCGACCGAGTTGCTCTTGCCCGGCGTCAATA
CGGGATAATACCGCGCCACATAGCAGAACTTTAAAAGTGCTCATCATTGGAAAACGTTCTTCGGGGCGAA
AACTCTCAAGGATCTTACCGCTGTTGAGATCCAGTTCGATGTAACCCACTCGTGCACCCAACTGATCTTC
AGCATCTTTTACTTTCACCAGCGTTTCTGGGTGAGCAAAAACAGGAAGGCAAAATGCCGCAAAAAAGGGA
ATAAGGGCGACACGGAAATGTTGAATACTCATACTCTTCCTTTTTCAATATTATTGAAGCATTTATCAGG
GTTATTGTCTCATGAGCGGATACATATTTGAATGTATTTAGAAAAATAAACAAATAGGGGTTCCGCGCAC
ATTTCCCCGAAAAGTGCCACCTGACGTCTAAGAAACCATTATTATCATGACATTAACCTATAAAAATAGG
CGTATCACGAGGCCCTTTCGTCTCGCGCGTTTCGGTGATGACGGTGAAAACCTCTGACACATGCAGCTCC
CGGAGACGGTCACAGCTTGTCTGTAAGCGGATGCCGGGAGCAGACAAGCCCGTCAGGGCGCGTCAGCGGG
TGTTGGCGGGTGTCGGGGCTGGCTTAACTATGCGGCATCAGAGCAGATTGTACTGAGAGTGCACCATATG
CGGTGTGAAATACCGCACAGATGCGTAAGGAGAAAATACCGCATCAGGCGCCATTCGCCATTCAGGCTGC
GCAACTGTTGGGAAGGGCGATCGGTGCGGGCCTCTTCGCTATTACGCCAGCTGGCGAAAGGGGGATGTGC
TGCAAGGCGATTAAGTTGGGTAACGCCAGGGTTTTCCCAGTCACGACGTTGTAAAACGACGGCCAGTGCC
AAGCTTGGTACCGAGCTCGGATCCACTAGTAACGGCCGCCAGTGTGCTGGAATTCGCCCTTCTTCGTCTG
AGATACTGGATTCCTGGAACATTGTTTCAAAGGCTTGGTGGATTTCAGCAAAGGAGGGCCGGTCAGAGGG
ATTCCACTGCCAACCTTCTATCTTGTTCTTTCTTCACGGTTATCAAAGTATGCTCGCATGAGTTCATAGA
CCTTCTCTGGGCAGCCTTCTGGGCGCTCCATGCGGTAGTCCTTCTCTAGCAGCTCATACACCTGGGACAG
GTCAATTCCCGGGTAAGGGGACATGCCATAGGTAGCAATTTCCCAAAGCAATACTCCAAATGCCCAGACG
TCGGACTTGATGGAGAACTTGTTGTAGGCCAGGCTCTCGGGTGCAGTCCATTTGATGGGGAACTTGGCTC
CAGCATGGGCTGTGTAGGTGTCCCCTGTCATCAACCTGCTCAGGCCAAAATCAGCTACCTTCACCAAGTG
GTTCTCCCCTACCAGGCAGTTTCGGGCAGCAAGATCTCTGTGGATGAAGTTTTTCTTCTCCAGGTACTCC
ATGGCTGACGAGATCTGAGTGGCCATGTACAGCAGCACCACGGCGTTCACCTCCTGCCGGTTGCACTCCC
TCAGGTAGTCCAGGAGATTCCCGTAGGTCATGAACTCAGTGATGATATAGAACGGGGGCTCCCGGGTGCA
GACCCCAAGGAGCTGCACCAGGTTAGGGTGTTTGATCTCTTTCATGACTGCAGCTTCTTTCAAGAACTCT
TCCACCTCCATGGTGTCCTCCTTCAAGGTCTTCACGGCCACCGTCAGGCTGTATTTCTTCCACACGCCCT
CGTACACCTCCCCGTACTGGCCCCCGCCCAGCTTGTGCTTCATGGTGATGTCCGTGCGTTCCATCTCCCA
CTTGTCGTAGTTGGGGGACACACCATAGACAGTGGGCTTGTTGCGCTTTGGGGCTGGATAATGGAGCGTG
GTGATGAGCCCGTCGGCCACCGTTGAATGATGATGAACCAACTCGGCCAGGGTGTTGAAGCGGCTCTCGG
AGGAGACGTAGAGCTTGCCATCAGAAGCAGTGTTGATCCTGTAATGGTACACCCTCCCTTCGTATCTCAG
CGAGATGGACCTCTGGCCAGGACTGCTCTCACTCTCACGCACCAAGAAGCTGCCATTGATCCCGCTGCTC
AGCAGATACTCAGCGGCATTGCGGGACACAGGCCCATGGTACCAGGAGTGTTTCTCCAGACTGTTGACTG
GCGTGATGTAGTTGCTTGGGACCCAGCCTTGGCCATTTTTGGTTTGGGCTTCACACCATTCCCCATTGTG
ATTATAGCCTAAGACCCGGAGCTTTTCACCTTTAGTTATGCTTAGAGTGTTATCTCCACTGGCCACAAAA
TCATACAGTGCAACGAAAAGGTTGGGGTCATTTTCACTGGGTCCAGCGAGAAGGTTTTCCTTGGAGTTCC
AACGAGCGGCTTCACTCAGACCCTGAGGCTCAAAGTCAGATGCTACTGGCCGCTGAAGGGCTTTTTCCAG
AGAGTTCTTGGTCGTTGGATCCTTGGCATCTTTGTTGCTTCTGGCTCTCAGGTTCTCGAAGGGCGAATTC
TGCAGATATCCATCACACTGGCGGCCGCTCG
Features (pLannotate 1.2.2; 15 found; start..end, strand, type, name):
     64..876     -  CDS            GUSB (fragment): BGLR_HUMAN - Experimental evidence at protein level: Swiss-Prot protein existence level 1. Plays an important role in the degradation of dermatan and keratan sulfates. From Homo sapiens (Human).
    926..943     -  misc_feature   MCS (fragment): pUC18/19 multiple cloning site
    946..1911    +  CDS            Bcr (fragment): BCR_RAT - Experimental evidence at protein level: Swiss-Prot protein existence level 1. Protein with a unique structure having two opposing regulatory activities toward small GTP-binding proteins. The C-terminus is a GTPase-activating protein (GAP) domain which stimulates GTP hydrolysis by RAC1, RAC2 and CDC42. Accelerates the intrinsic rate of GTP hydrolysis of RAC1 or CDC42, leading to down-regulation of the active GTP-bound form. The central Dbl homology (DH) domain functions as guanine nucleotide exchange factor (GEF) that modulates the GTPases CDC42, RHOA and RAC1. Promotes the conversion
   1955..1971    -  protein_bind   lac operator: The lac repressor binds to the lac operator to inhibit transcription in E. coli. This inhibition can be relieved by adding lactose or isopropyl-β-D-thiogalactopyranoside (IPTG). lac repressor encoded by lacI
   1979..2009    -  promoter       lac promoter: promoter for the E. coli lac operon
   2024..2045    -  protein_bind   CAP binding site: CAP binding activates transcription in the presence of cAMP. E. coli catabolite activator protein
   2058..2150    -  CDS            lacI (fragment): lac repressor; lacI; The lac repressor binds to the lac operator to inhibit transcription in E. coli. This inhibition can be relieved by adding lactose or isopropyl-β-D-thiogalactopyranoside (IPTG).
   2333..2921    -  rep_origin     ori: high-copy-number ColE1/pMB1/pBR322/pUC origin of replication
   3092..3952    -  CDS            AmpR: β-lactamase; bla; confers resistance to ampicillin, carbenicillin, and related antibiotics
   3953..4057    -  promoter       AmpR promoter: bla
   4152..4187    +  CDS            rop (fragment): Rop protein, which maintains plasmids at low copy number; rop
   4289..4388    +  misc_feature   bom (fragment): basis of mobility region from pBR322
   4394..4548    -  CDS            lacZα (fragment): LacZα fragment of β-galactosidase; lacZ fragment
   4613..4702    -  CDS            ABL (fragment): ABL_MLVAB - Protein inferred from homology: Swiss-Prot protein existence level 3. From Abelson murine leukemia virus.
   4741..6009    -  CDS            ABL: ABL_FSVHY - Experimental evidence at transcript level: Swiss-Prot protein existence level 2. From Feline sarcoma virus (strain Hardy-Zuckerman 2).
