[The description below was written by a language model from this plasmid's Addgene catalogue record and pLannotate feature annotations shown in this document.]
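Description:
pUC18_BCR_GUSB_e6a2 is a bacterial cloning plasmid built on pUC18 that serves as a multi-target calibration standard for RT-qPCR rather than as an expression vector. It replicates in E. coli from the high-copy pUC/ColE1-type origin and is selected with ampicillin through the β-lactamase gene and its native promoter. The remaining backbone annotations (lac promoter, lac operator, CAP site, and fragments of lacZα, lacI, rop and bom) are pUC18 remnants and are not described as driving expression of the inserts.

Three cDNA segments were placed in the polylinker by restriction cloning. One is an e6a2 BCR::ABL1 fusion cDNA of about 1.5 kb between HindIII and XbaI. The second is an 813 bp fragment of human GUSB between XbaI and KpnI. The third is a roughly 960 bp fragment of human BCR in the EcoRI site. The feature table agrees with this layout. It shows GUSB and BCR fragments flanking a remnant of the multiple cloning site, and a long ABL-homologous region that the annotation tool matched to viral Abl proteins and that most likely corresponds to the ABL1 portion of the fusion. The BCR hit was likewise assigned to the rat protein, although the record lists the insert as human.

Because the atypical fusion target and two candidate reference genes sit on one molecule in equal copy number, dilutions of the plasmid can presumably be used to generate matched standard curves. This supports the stated purpose of molecular monitoring of chronic myeloid leukemia patients who carry the e6a2 transcript. The depositor notes that the plasmid can be linearised with HindIII. The catalogued total size (6,034 bp) is slightly smaller than the sequenced record (6,191 nt), and the record does not explain the difference.
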