Addgene plasmid #190882: pUC18_BCR_GUSB_e6a2
Purpose: molecular monitoring of atypical BCR::ABL1 fusion transcripts (e6a2)
Depositing lab: Nicholas Cross. Depositing organization: University of Southampton. Publication: Assessment of individual molecular response in chronic myeloid leukemia patients with atypical BCR-ABL1 fusion transcripts: recommendations by the EUTOS cooperative network. Schafer V, White HE, Gerrard G, Mobius S, Saussele S, Franke GN, Mahon FX, Talmaci R, Colomer D, Soverini S, Machova Polakova K, Cross NCP, Hochhaus A, Ernst T. J Cancer Res Clin Oncol. 2021 Oct;147(10):3081-3089. doi: 10.1007/s00432-021-03569-8. Epub 2021 Mar 7. PubMed 33677711.
Backbone
  Vector backbone: pUC18
  Backbone manufacturer: University of California
  Backbone size w/o insert (bp): 2686
  Total vector size (bp): 6034
  Vector type: cloned cDNA transcripts for use in RT-qPCR BCR::ABL1 monitoring of atypical transcripts
Growth in bacteria
  Bacterial resistance: Ampicillin, 100 μg/mL
  Growth temperature: 37°C
  Growth strain: DH5alpha
  Copy number: Unknown
Gene/Insert 1
  Gene/Insert name: e6a2 cDNA
  Insert size (bp): 1478
  Cloning method: Restriction Enzyme; 5′ cloning site HindIII (not destroyed); 3′ cloning site XbaI (not destroyed)
  Sequencing primers: 5′ CAAAGATGCCAAGGATCCAACGACCAAG; 3′ CTT CGT TCT GAG ATA CTG GAT TCC T
Gene/Insert 2
  Gene/Insert name: GUSB cDNA transcript
  Insert size (bp): 813
  GenBank ID: NM_000181.4
  Entrez Gene: GUSB (a.k.a. BG, MPS7)
  Cloning method: Restriction Enzyme; 5′ cloning site XbaI (not destroyed); 3′ cloning site KpnI (not destroyed)
  Sequencing primers: 5′ tttccgtaccagccactacc; 3′ gtaaacgggctgttttccaa
Gene/Insert 3
  Gene/Insert name: BCR cDNA
  Species: H. sapiens (human)
  Insert size (bp): 963
  GenBank ID: Y00661
  Entrez Gene: BCR (a.k.a. ALL, BCR1, CML, D22S11, D22S662, PHL)
  Cloning method: Restriction Enzyme; 5′ cloning site EcoRI (not destroyed); 3′ cloning site EcoR1 (not destroyed)
  Sequencing primers: 5′ GTCCACTCAGCCACTGGATT; 3′ CAAGGACCAGCTGTCAGTCA
Terms and licenses: Academic/Nonprofit Terms; Industry Terms: Not Available to Industry
Depositor comments: Plasmid can be linearised using HindIII
How to cite: pUC18_BCR_GUSB_e6a2 was a gift from Nicholas Cross (Addgene plasmid # 190882 ; http://n2t.net/addgene:190882 ; RRID:Addgene_190882)
