>Addgene plasmid #190882 | pUC18_BCR_GUSB_e6a2 | depositor partial sequence | sequence record 389421 | e6a2 BCR::ABL1 fusion
CAAAGATGCCAAGGATCCAACGACCAAGAACTCTCTGGAAAAAGCCCTTCAGCGGCCAGTAGCATCTGAC
TTTGAGCCTCAGGGTCTGAGTGAAGCCGCTCGTTGGAACTCCAAGGAAAACCTTCTCGCTGGACCCAGTG
AAAATGACCCCAACCTTTTCGTTGCACTGTATGATTTTGTGGCCAGTGGAGATAACACTCTAAGCATAAC
TAAAGGTGAAAAGCTCCGGGTCTTAGGCTATAATCACAATGGGGAATGGTGTGAAGCCCAAACCAAAAAT
GGCCAAGGCTGGGTCCCAAGCAACTACATCACGCCAGTCAACAGTCTGGAGAAACACTCCTGGTACCATG
GGCCTGTGTCCCGCAATGCCGCTGAGTATCTGCTGAGCAGCGGGATCAATGGCAGCTTCTTGGTGCGTGA
GAGTGAGAGCAGTCCTGGCCAGAGGTCCATCTCGCTGAGATACGAAGGGAGGGTGTACCATTACAGGATC
AACACTGCTTCTGATGGCAAGCTCTACGTCTCCTCCGAGAGCCGCTTCAACACCCTGGCCGAGTTGGTTC
ATCATCATTCAACGGTGGCCGACGGGCTCATCACCACGCTCCATTATCCAGCCCCAAAGCGCAACAAGCC
CACTGTCTATGGTGTGTCCCCCAACTACGACAAGTGGGAGATGGAACGCACGGACATCACCATGAAGCAC
AAGCTGGGCGGGGGCCAGTACGGGGAGGTGTACGAGGGCGTGTGGAAGAAATACAGCCTGACGGTGGCCG
TGAAGACCTTGAAGGAGGACACCATGGAGGTGGAAGAGTTCTTGAAAGAAGCTGCAGTCATGAAAGAGAT
CAAACACCCTAACCTGGTGCAGCTCCTTGGGGTCTGCACCCGGGAGCCCCCGTTCTATATCATCACTGAG
TTCATGACCTACGGGAACCTCCTGGACTACCTGAGGGAGTGCAACCGGCAGGAGGTGAACGCCGTGGTGC
TGCTGTACATGGCCACTCAGATCTCGTCAGCCATGGAGTACCTGGAGAAGAAAAACTTCATCCACAGAGA
TCTTGCTGCCCGAAACTGCCTGGTAGGGGAGAACCACTTGGTGAAGGTAGCTGATTTTGGCCTGAGCAGG
TTGATGACAGGGGACACCTACACAGCCCATGCTGGAGCCAAGTTCCCCATCAAATGGACTGCACCCGAGA
GCCTGGCCTACAACAAGTTCTCCATCAAGTCCGACGTCTGGGCATTTGGAGTATTGCTTTGGGAAATTGC
TACCTATGGCATGTCCCCTTACCCGGGAATTGACCTGTCCCAGGTGTATGAGCTGCTAGAGAAGGACTAC
CGCATGGAGCGCCCAGAAGGCTGCCCAGAGAAGGTCTATGAACTCATGCGAGCATGTTGGCAGTGGAATC
CCTCTGACCGGCCCTCCTTTGCTGAAATCCACCAAGCCTTTGAAACAATGTTCCAGGAATCCAGTATCTC
AGACGAAG
