>Addgene plasmid #190882 | pUC18_BCR_GUSB_e6a2 | depositor partial sequence | sequence record 389422 | BCR cDNA
GTCCACTCAGCCACTGGATTTAAGCAGAGTTCAAATCTGTACTGCACCCTGGAGGTGGATTCCTTTGGGT
ATTTTGTGAATAAAGCAAAGACGCGCGTCTACAGGGACACAGCTGAGCCAAACTGGAACGAGGAATTTGA
GATAGAGCTGGAGGGCTCCCAGACCCTGAGGATACTGTGCTATGAAAAGTGTTACAACAAGACGAAGATC
CCCAAGGAGGACGGCGAGAGCACGGACAGACTCATGGGGAAGGGCCAGGTCCAGCTGGACCCGCAGGCCC
TGCAGGACAGAGACTGGCAGCGCACCGTCATCGCCATGAATGGGATCGAAGTAAAGCTCTCGGTCAAGTT
CAACAGCAGGGAGTTCAGCTTGAAGAGGATGCCGTCCCGAAAACAGACAGGGGTCTTCGGAGTCAAGATT
GCTGTGGTCACCAAGAGAGAGAGGTCCAAGGTGCCCTACATCGTGCGCCAGTGCGTGGAGGAGATCGAGC
GCCGAGGCATGGAGGAGGTGGGCATCTACCGCGTGTCCGGTGTGGCCACGGACATCCAGGCACTGAAGGC
AGCCTTCGACGTCAATAACAAGGATGTGTCGGTGATGATGAGCGAGATGGACGTGAACGCCATCGCAGGC
ACGCTGAAGCTGTACTTCCGTGAGCTGCCCGAGCCCCTCTTCACTGACGAGTTCTACCCCAACTTCGCAG
AGGGCATCGCTCTTTCAGACCCGGTTGCAAAGGAGAGCTGCATGCTCAACCTGCTGCTGTCCCTGCCGGA
GGCCAACCTGCTCACCTTCCTTTTCCTTCTGGACCACCTGAAAAGGGTGGCAGAGAAGGAGGCAGTCAAT
AAGATGTCCCTGCACAACCTCGCCACGGTCTTTGGCCCCACGCTGCTCCGGCCCTCCGAGAAGGAGAGCA
AGCTCCCTGCCAACCCCAGCCAGCCTATCACCATGACTGACAGCTGGTCCTTG
