>Addgene plasmid #190882 | pUC18_BCR_GUSB_e6a2 | depositor partial sequence | sequence record 389423 | GUSB cDNA
TTTCCGTACCAGCCACTACCCCTATGCAGAGGAAGTGATGCAGATGTGTGACCGCTATGGGATTGTGGTC
ATCGATGAGTGTCCCGGCGTGGGCCTGGCGCTGCCGCAGTTCTTCAACAACGTTTCTCTGCATCACCACA
TGCAGGTGATGGAAGAAGTGGTGCGTAGGGACAAGAACCACCCCGCGGTCGTGATGTGGTCTGTGGCCAA
CGAGCCTGCGTCCCACCTAGAATCTGCTGGCTACTACTTGAAGATGGTGATCGCTCACACCAAATCCTTG
GACCCCTCCCGGCCTGTGACCTTTGTGAGCAACTCTAACTATGCAGCAGACAAGGGGGCTCCGTATGTGG
ATGTGATCTGTTTGAACAGCTACTACTCTTGGTATCACGACTACGGGCACCTGGAGTTGATTCAGCTGCA
GCTGGCCACCCAGTTTGAGAACTGGTATAAGAAGTATCAGAAGCCCATTATTCAGAGCGAGTATGGAGCA
GAAACGATTGCAGGGTTTCACCAGGATCCACCTCTGATGTTCACTGAAGAGTACCAGAAAAGTCTGCTAG
AGCAGTACCATCTGGGTCTGGATCAAAAACGCAGAAAATATGTGGTTGGAGAGCTCATTTGGAATTTTGC
CGATTTCATGACTGAACAGTCACCGACGAGAGTGCTGGGGAATAAAAAGGGGATCTTCACTCGGCAGAGA
CAACCAAAAAGTGCAGCGTTCCTTTTGCGAGAGAGATACTGGAAGATTGCCAATGAAACCAGGTATCCCC
ACTCAGTAGCCAAGTCACAATGTTTGGAAAACAGCCCGTTTAC
